Addgene plasmid #210996: pHTN-HaloTag_WDR91:1-747
Purpose: Mammalian expression of full-length human WDR91. N-terminal HaloTag.
Depositing lab: Cheryl Arrowsmith. Publication: A Target Class Ligandability Evaluation of WD40 Repeat-Containing Proteins. Ackloo S, Li F, Szewczyk M, Seitova A, Loppnau P, Zeng H, Xu J, Ahmad S, Arnautova YA, Baghaie AJ, Beldar S, Bolotokova A, Centrella PA, Chau I, Clark MA, Cuozzo JW, Dehghani-Tafti S, Disch JS, Dong A, Dumas A, Feng JA, Ghiabi P, Gibson E, Gilmer J, Goldman B, Green SR, Guie MA, Guilinger JP, Harms N, Herasymenko O, Houliston S, Hutchinson A, Kearnes S, Keefe AD, Kimani SW, Kramer T, Kutera M, Kwak HA, Lento C, Li Y, Liu J, Loup J, Machado RAC, Mulhern CJ, Perveen S, Righetto GL, Riley P, Shrestha S, Sigel EA, Silva M, Sintchak MD, Slakman BL, Taylor RD, Thompson J, Torng W, Underkoffler C, von Rechenberg M, Walsh RT, Watson I, Wilson DJ, Wolf E, Yadav M, Yazdi AK, Zhang J, Zhang Y, Santhakumar V, Edwards AM, Barsyte-Lovejoy D, Schapira M, Brown PJ, Halabelian L, Arrowsmith CH. J Med Chem. 2025 Jan 23;68(2):1092-1112. doi: 10.1021/acs.jmedchem.4c02010. Epub 2024 Nov 4. PubMed 39495097.
Backbone
  Vector backbone: pHTN-HaloTag
  Backbone manufacturer: Promega
  Vector type: Mammalian Expression
  Selectable markers: Neomycin (select with G418)
Growth in bacteria
  Bacterial resistance: Ampicillin, 100 μg/mL
  Growth temperature: 37°C
  Growth strain: DH5alpha
  Copy number: High Copy
Gene/Insert
  Gene/Insert name: WDR91:M1-A747
  Species: H. sapiens (human)
  Insert size (bp): 2241
  Mutation: wild type
  Entrez Gene: WDR91 (a.k.a. HSPC049, SORF-1, SORF1)
  Promoter: CMV
  Tag / fusion protein: HaloTag (N terminal on insert)
  Cloning method: Ligation Independent Cloning
  Sequencing primers: 5′ ACCTGATCGGCAGCGAGATC; 3′ CTTATCATGTCTGCTCGAAG
Resource information
  A portion of this plasmid was derived from a plasmid made by: Mammalian Gene Collection (BC017246)
Terms and licenses: Academic/Nonprofit Terms; Industry Terms: Not Available to Industry
Depositor comments: 5' Cloning Site: EcoR1 (not destroyed), 3' Cloning Site: Xba1 (not destroyed). N terminal tag: maeigtgfpfdphyvevlgermhyvdvgprdgtpvlflhgnptssyvwrniiphvapthrciapdligmgksdkpdlgyffddhvrfmdafiealgleevvlvihdwgsalgfhwakrnpervkgiafmefirpiptwdewpefaretfqafrttdvgrkliidqnvfiegtlpmgvvrpltevemdhyrepflnpvdreplwrfpnelpiagepanivalveeymdwlhqspvpkllfwgtpgvlippaeaarlakslpnckavdigpglnllqednpdligseiarwlstleisgepttedlyfqsdnaiasef.
How to cite: pHTN-HaloTag_WDR91:1-747 was a gift from Cheryl Arrowsmith (Addgene plasmid # 210996 ; http://n2t.net/addgene:210996 ; RRID:Addgene_210996)
