[The description below was written by a language model from this plasmid's Addgene catalogue record and pLannotate feature annotations shown in this document.]
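Description:
pHTN-HaloTag_WDR91:1-747 is a mammalian expression plasmid of 8,372 bp, built on the Promega pHTN-HaloTag backbone, that produces full-length wild-type human WDR91 (residues M1 to A747, a 2,241 bp insert) fused to an N-terminal HaloTag. In bacteria it is maintained at high copy through a ColE1/pUC-type origin and selected with ampicillin via the β-lactamase gene. A ColE1 cer site is also annotated, which helps keep the plasmid monomeric. For mammalian cells, a separate cassette with the SV40 enhancer/early promoter, the neomycin phosphotransferase gene and a synthetic poly(A) signal allows G418 selection of stable transfectants.

The expression unit is driven by the CMV immediate-early enhancer and promoter, followed by a chimeric β-globin/immunoglobulin intron that generally improves transcript processing and expression. A T7 promoter sits just upstream of the coding region and could support in vitro transcription. The open reading frame begins with HaloTag, a modified bacterial dehalogenase that bonds covalently to chloroalkane ligands. It continues through a linker containing a TEV protease cleavage site and then into the WDR91 coding sequence, which was derived from a Mammalian Gene Collection clone and inserted by ligation-independent cloning between retained EcoRI and XbaI sites. An SV40 poly(A) signal lies downstream. Several short fragment annotations in the table (SET1, large T antigen, M13 ori, bom, tnpA) appear to be backbone remnants or partial matches rather than functional parts.

WDR91 is a WD40-repeat protein that negatively regulates endosomal PI3K activity and supports early-to-late endosome trafficking. The plasmid was deposited with a study evaluating the ligandability of WD40-repeat proteins. The HaloTag fusion lends itself to labelling, capture or cell-based ligand-engagement assays, though the record itself states only mammalian expression as the purpose.
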