Features (pLannotate 1.2.2; 21 found; start..end, strand, type, name):
    140..517     +  enhancer       CMV enhancer: human cytomegalovirus immediate early enhancer
    519..718     +  promoter       CMV promoter: human cytomegalovirus (CMV) immediate early promoter
    857..989     +  intron         chimeric intron: chimera between introns from human β-globin and immunoglobulin heavy chain genes
   1033..1051    +  promoter       T7 promoter: promoter for bacteriophage T7 RNA polymerase
   1067..1957    +  CDS            HaloTag®: modified bacterial dehalogenase that forms covalent bonds with chloroalkane derivatives
   1970..1990    +  CDS            TEV site: tobacco etch virus (TEV) protease recognition and cleavage site
   2015..4255    +  CDS            WDR91: WDR91_HUMAN - Experimental evidence at protein level: Swiss-Prot protein existence level 1. Functions as a negative regulator of the PI3 kinase/PI3K activity associated with endosomal membranes via BECN1, a core subunit of the PI3K complex. By modifying the phosphatidylinositol 3- phosphate/PtdInsP3 content of endosomal membranes may regulate endosome fusion, recycling, sorting and early to late endosome transport (PubMed:26783301). It is for instance, required for the delivery of cargos like BST2/tetherin from early to late endosome and thereby participates indirectly to their degradation by
   4304..4329    +  CDS            SET1 (fragment): solubility-enhancement tag derived from T7 phage gene 10B
   4337..4353    +  terminator     T7 terminator (fragment): transcription terminator for bacteriophage T7 RNA polymerase
   4373..4494    -  polyA_signal   SV40 poly(A) signal: SV40 polyadenylation signal
   4517..4585    -  CDS            large T antigen (fragment): large T antigen from SV40 (simian virus 40)
   4590..4622    +  rep_origin     M13 ori (fragment): M13 bacteriophage origin of replication; arrow indicates direction of (+) strand synthesis
   4623..4674    -  misc_feature   bom (fragment): basis of mobility region from pBR322
   4739..5096    +  promoter       SV40 promoter: SV40 enhancer and early promoter
   5147..5938    +  CDS            neo: KKA2_KLEPN - Also known as kan, nptII. Experimental evidence at protein level: Swiss-Prot protein existence level 1. Resistance to kanamycin, neomycin, paromomycin, ribostamycin, butirosin and gentamicin B. From Klebsiella pneumoniae.
   6005..6053    +  polyA_signal   poly(A) signal: synthetic polyadenylation signal
   6074..6166    -  CDS            tnpA (fragment): TN5P_ECOLX - Also known as tnp. Experimental evidence at protein level: Swiss-Prot protein existence level 1. Mediates transposition of transposon Tn5 by a 'cut and paste' mechanism. First, the monomeric transposase binds the 19 bp inverted DNA repeats flanking the transposon. Then, dimerization of the DNA- bound transposase creates a synaptic DNA complex. After nicking of the first DNA strand, excision of the transposon proceeds through a series of intermediates. The transposase then mediates the insertion of the transposon at a new site by strand transfer. The activity of the wild- type tran
   6209..6313    +  promoter       AmpR promoter: bla
   6314..7174    +  CDS            AmpR: β-lactamase; bla; confers resistance to ampicillin, carbenicillin, and related antibiotics
   7332..7920    -  rep_origin     ori: high-copy-number ColE1/pMB1/pBR322/pUC origin of replication
   8036..8319    +  misc_feature   cer region: ColE1-derived recombination site that helps to maintain plasmids as monomers
>Addgene plasmid #210996 | pHTN-HaloTag_WDR91:1-747 | addgene full sequence | sequence record 423334 | Addgene NGS Result
TCAATATTGGCCATTAGCCATATTATTCATTGGTTATATAGCATAAATCAATATTGGCTATTGGCCATTG
CATACGTTGTATCTATATCATAATATGTACATTTATATTGGCTCATGTCCAATATGACCGCCATGTTGGC
ATTGATTATTGACTAGTTATTAATAGTAATCAATTACGGGGTCATTAGTTCATAGCCCATATATGGAGTT
CCGCGTTACATAACTTACGGTAAATGGCCCGCCTGGCTGACCGCCCAACGACCCCCGCCCATTGACGTCA
ATAATGACGTATGTTCCCATAGTAACGCCAATAGGGACTTTCCATTGACGTCAATGGGTGGAGTATTTAC
GGTAAACTGCCCACTTGGCAGTACATCAAGTGTATCATATGCCAAGTCCGCCCCCTATTGACGTCAATGA
CGGTAAATGGCCCGCCTGGCATTATGCCCAGTACATGACCTTACGGGACTTTCCTACTTGGCAGTACATC
TACGTATTAGTCATCGCTATTACCATGGTGATGCGGTTTTGGCAGTACACCAATGGGCGTGGATAGCGGT
TTGACTCACGGGGATTTCCAAGTCTCCACCCCATTGACGTCAATGGGAGTTTGTTTTGGCACCAAAATCA
ACGGGACTTTCCAAAATGTCGTAATAACCCCGCCCCGTTGACGCAAATGGGCGGTAGGCGTGTACGGTGG
GAGGTCTATATAAGCAGAGCTGGTTTAGTGAACCGTCAGATCACTAGAAGCTTTATTGCGGTAGTTTATC
ACAGTTAAATTGCTAACGCAGTCAGTGCTTCTGACACAACAGTCTCGAACTTAAGCTGCAGAAGTTGGTC
GTGAGGCACTGGGCAGGTAAGTATCAAGGTTACAAGACAGGTTTAAGGAGACCAATAGAAACTGGGCTTG
TCGAGACAGAGAAGACTCTTGCGTTTCTGATAGGCACCTATTGGTCTTACTGACATCCACTTTGCCTTTC
TCTCCACAGGTGTCCACTCCCAGTTCAATTACAGCTCTTAAGGCTAGAGTATTAATACGACTCACTATAG
GGCTAGCAAAGCCACCATGGCAGAAATCGGTACTGGCTTTCCATTCGACCCCCATTATGTGGAAGTCCTG
GGCGAGCGCATGCACTACGTCGATGTTGGTCCGCGCGATGGCACCCCTGTGCTGTTCCTGCACGGTAACC
CGACCTCCTCCTACGTGTGGCGCAACATCATCCCGCATGTTGCACCGACCCATCGCTGCATTGCTCCAGA
CCTGATCGGTATGGGCAAATCCGACAAACCAGACCTGGGTTATTTCTTCGACGACCACGTCCGCTTCATG
GATGCCTTCATCGAAGCCCTGGGTCTGGAAGAGGTCGTCCTGGTCATTCACGACTGGGGCTCCGCTCTGG
GTTTCCACTGGGCCAAGCGCAATCCAGAGCGCGTCAAAGGTATTGCATTTATGGAGTTCATCCGCCCTAT
CCCGACCTGGGACGAATGGCCAGAATTTGCCCGCGAGACCTTCCAGGCCTTCCGCACCACCGACGTCGGC
CGCAAGCTGATCATCGATCAGAACGTTTTTATCGAGGGTACGCTGCCGATGGGTGTCGTCCGCCCGCTGA
CTGAAGTCGAGATGGACCATTACCGCGAGCCGTTCCTGAATCCTGTTGACCGCGAGCCACTGTGGCGCTT
CCCAAACGAGCTGCCAATCGCCGGTGAGCCAGCGAACATCGTCGCGCTGGTCGAAGAATACATGGACTGG
CTGCACCAGTCCCCTGTCCCGAAGCTGCTGTTCTGGGGCACCCCAGGCGTTCTGATCCCACCGGCCGAAG
CCGCTCGCCTGGCCAAAAGCCTGCCTAACTGCAAGGCTGTGGACATCGGCCCGGGTCTGAATCTGCTGCA
AGAAGACAACCCGGACCTGATCGGCAGCGAGATCGCGCGCTGGCTGTCGACGCTCGAGATTTCCGGCGAG
CCAACCACTGAGGATCTGTACTTTCAGAGCGATAACGCGATCGCTTCCGAATTCATGGCGGAGGCCGTGG
AGCGCACTGACGAGCTGGTCCGGGAGTACCTGCTCTTCCGCGGGTTCACGCACACACTGCGGCAGCTGGA
CGCCGAGATCAAGGCGGACAAGGAGAAGGGGTTCCGGGTGGATAAGATTGTGGACCAGCTGCAGCAGTTA
ATGCAGGTGTATGACTTGGCTGCCCTTCGGGATTATTGGAGCTACTTGGAGCGTCGGCTCTTCAGCCGCT
TGGAGGATATATACAGACCCACAATCCACAAGCTGAAAACCAGCCTGTTTCGATTTTATCTTGTCTACAC
AATCCAGACAAACAGAAATGACAAGGCTCAGGAGTTCTTTGCAAAGCAGGCCACGGAACTCCAGAACCAG
GCTGAGTGGAAGGATTGGTTTGTCCTGCCCTTCCTGCCATCCCCGGACACCAACCCCACCTTTGCTACCT
ACTTTTCTCGACAGTGGGCTGACACCTTCATTGTGTCCCTGCACAACTTCCTGAGCGTCCTGTTTCAGTG
CATGCCAGTCCCTGTGATCCTGAACTTTGATGCGGAGTGTCAGAGGACTAACCAGGTTCAAGAAGAAAAT
GAAGTTCTGCGTCAGAAGCTTTTTGCATTGCAAGCTGAAATCCACCGACTGAAGAAAGAGGAGCAACAGC
CAGAAGAGGAAGAGGCCTTGGTCCAACACAAATTGCCTCCTTATGTCTCCAACATGGACCGCCTGGGGGA
CTCGGAACTTGCCATGGTGTGCAGCCAAAGGAATGCCTCCCTCTCCCAGTCACCTCGTGTGGGCTTCCTG
TCCTCGCTGCTGCCTCAGAGTAAGAAGAGCCCCTCAAGGTTGTCGCCTGCTCAGGGCCCTCCTCAACCTC
AGAGCTCGGCCAAGAAAGAGTCCTTCGGTGGTCAGGGCACCAAGGGAAAGGACCCGACGTCCGGAGCCAA
GGATGGGAAGAGCCTCCTCAGCGGGCTGGCCACTGGGGAGTCCGGTTGGTCACAGCACCGGCAGCGGCGC
CTGCAGGACCATGGCAAGGAGAGGAAGGAGCTTTTCTCCACAACCACTTCCCAGTGTGCAGAGAAGAAAC
CAGAAGCCAGTGGCCCAGAGGCTGAGCCCTGCCCAGAGCTCCACACGGAGCCAGTGGAGCCACTGACTCG
GGCATCCTCGGCAGGCCCTGAGGGTGGAGGAGTCCGCCCCGAGCAGCCCTTTATTGTGCTGGGACAGGAG
GAGTACGGGGAACACCACTCATCCATCATGCACTGCAGAGTGGACTGCTCTGGGAGGAGAGTCGCCAGCT
TAGACGTAGATGGGGTCATCAAAGTGTGGTCCTTCAACCCCATCATGCAGACCAAAGCATCCTCCATTTC
CAAATCACCGCTGCTGTCTTTGGAATGGGCCACCAAACGGGACAGACTGCTCTTGCTGGGCAGTGGTGTG
GGAACAGTGCGTCTCTATGACACGGAAGCCAAGAAGAATCTCTGTGAAATCAATATCAACGACAACATGC
CCAGAATCCTGTCTCTTGCGTGCAGCCCCAACGGGGCCTCTTTCGTCTGTTCGGCAGCAGCTCCGAGCCT
CACTTCCCAGGTGGACTTCTCAGCACCAGACATCGGCAGCAAGGGCATGAACCAGGTTCCTGGCAGGCTG
CTGCTGTGGGACACGAAAACCATGAAGCAGCAGCTCCAGTTCTCCCTGGATCCAGAACCCATTGCTATCA
ACTGTACAGCCTTCAATCACAACGGGAACCTGCTGGTCACAGGGGCAGCTGATGGCGTCATCCGGCTGTT
TGACATGCAGCAGCATGAGTGCGCGATGAGCTGGAGGGCCCACTACGGGGAGGTCTACTCTGTGGAGTTC
AGCTATGATGAGAACACCGTGTACAGCATCGGCGAGGACGGGAAGTTCATCCAGTGGAACATCCACAAGA
GTGGCCTCAAGGTATCCGAGTACAGCCTCCCCTCAGATGCCACGGGCCCCTTTGTGCTGTCTGGATACAG
CGGCTACAAGCAGGTTCAAGTCCCCAGGGGCCGACTCTTCGCTTTTGACTCGGAGGGAAATTACATGCTG
ACATGTTCTGCCACAGGCGGCGTCATCTACAAGCTGGGTGGCGATGAGAAGGTTCTGGAGAGCTGCTTGA
GCCTAGGTGGCCACCGAGCCCCTGTGGTCACCGTGGACTGGAGCACTGCCATGGACTGTGGGACCTGCCT
CACCGCCTCCATGGATGGCAAGATCAAGCTGACCACCCTCCTGGCCCATAAAGCCTGATGATCTAGATTT
GGGCCCAATTCCTGCAGGATTTTGCGGCCGCTTGCTGAGTTGGCTGCTGCCACCGCTGAGCAATAACTAG
CATAACCCCTTGGCCGCTTCGAGCAGACATGATAAGATACATTGATGAGTTTGGACAAACCACAACTAGA
ATGCAGTGAAAAAAATGCTTTATTTGTGAAATTTGTGATGCTATTGCTTTATTTGTAACCATTATAAGCT
GCAATAAACAAGTTAACAACAACAATTGCATTCATTTTATGTTTCAGGTTCAGGGGGAGATGTGGGAGGT
TTTTTTAAGCAAGTAAAACCTCTACAAATGTGGTAAAATCGAATTTTAACAAAATATTAACGCTTACAAT
TTCCTGATGCGGTATTTTCTCCTTACGCATCTGTGCGGTATTTCACACCGCATACGCGGATCTGCGCAGC
ACCATGGCCTGAAATAACCTCTGAAAGAGGAACTTGGTTAGGTACCTTCTGAGGCGGAAAGAACCAGCTG
TGGAATGTGTGTCAGTTAGGGTGTGGAAAGTCCCCAGGCTCCCCAGCAGGCAGAAGTATGCAAAGCATGC
ATCTCAATTAGTCAGCAACCAGGTGTGGAAAGTCCCCAGGCTCCCCAGCAGGCAGAAGTATGCAAAGCAT
GCATCTCAATTAGTCAGCAACCATAGTCCCGCCCCTAACTCCGCCCATCCCGCCCCTAACTCCGCCCAGT
TCCGCCCATTCTCCGCCCCATGGCTGACTAATTTTTTTTATTTATGCAGAGGCCGAGGCCGCCTCGGCCT
CTGAGCTATTCCAGAAGTAGTGAGGAGGCTTTTTTGGAGGCCTAGGCTTTTGCAAAAAGCTTGATTCTTC
TGACACAACAGTCTCGAACTTAAGGCTAGAGCCACCATGATTGAACAAGATGGATTGCACGCAGGTTCTC
CGGCCGCTTGGGTGGAGAGGCTATTCGGCTATGACTGGGCACAACAGACAATCGGCTGCTCTGATGCCGC
CGTGTTCCGGCTGTCAGCGCAGGGGCGCCCGGTTCTTTTTGTCAAGACCGACCTGTCCGGTGCCCTGAAT
GAACTGCAGGACGAGGCAGCGCGGCTATCGTGGCTGGCCACGACGGGCGTTCCTTGCGCAGCTGTGCTCG
ACGTTGTCACTGAAGCGGGAAGGGACTGGCTGCTATTGGGCGAAGTGCCGGGGCAGGATCTCCTGTCATC
TCACCTTGCTCCTGCCGAGAAAGTATCCATCATGGCTGATGCAATGCGGCGGCTGCATACGCTTGATCCG
GCTACCTGCCCATTCGACCACCAAGCGAAACATCGCATCGAGCGAGCACGTACTCGGATGGAAGCCGGTC
TTGTCGATCAGGATGATCTGGACGAAGAGCATCAGGGGCTCGCGCCAGCCGAACTGTTCGCCAGGCTCAA
GGCGCGCATGCCCGACGGCGAGGATCTCGTCGTGACCCATGGCGATGCCTGCTTGCCGAATATCATGGTG
GAAAATGGCCGCTTTTCTGGATTCATCGACTGTGGCCGGCTGGGTGTGGCGGACCGCTATCAGGACATAG
CGTTGGCTACCCGTGATATTGCTGAAGAGCTTGGCGGCGAATGGGCTGACCGCTTCCTCGTGCTTTACGG
TATCGCCGCTCCCGATTCGCAGCGCATCGCCTTCTATCGCCTTCTTGACGAGTTCTTCTGAGCGGGACTC
TGGGGTTCGAAATGACCGACCAAGCGACGCCCAACCTGCCATCACGATGGCCGCAATAAAATATCTTTAT
TTTCATTACATCTGTGTGTTGGTTTTTTGTGTGAATCGATAGCGATAAGGATCCTCTTTGCGCTTGCGTT
TTCCCTTGTCCAGATAGCCCAGTAGCTGACATTCATCCGGGGTCAGCACCGTTTCTGCGGACTGGCTTTC
TACGTAATGGTTTCTTAGACGTCAGGTGGCACTTTTCGGGGAAATGTGCGCGGAACCCCTATTTGTTTAT
TTTTCTAAATACATTCAAATATGTATCCGCTCATGAGACAATAACCCTGATAAATGCTTCAATAATATTG
AAAAAGGAAGAGTATGAGTATTCAACATTTCCGTGTCGCCCTTATTCCCTTTTTTGCGGCATTTTGCCTT
CCTGTTTTTGCTCACCCAGAAACGCTGGTGAAAGTAAAAGATGCTGAAGATCAGTTGGGTGCACGAGTGG
GTTACATCGAACTGGATCTCAACAGCGGTAAGATCCTTGAGAGTTTTCGCCCCGAAGAACGTTTTCCAAT
GATGAGCACTTTCAAAGTTCTGCTATGTGGCGCGGTATTATCCCGTATTGACGCCGGGCAAGAGCAACTC
GGTCGCCGCATACACTATTCTCAGAATGACTTGGTTGAGTACTCACCAGTCACAGAAAAGCATCTTACGG
ATGGCATGACAGTAAGAGAATTATGCAGTGCTGCCATAACCATGAGTGATAACACTGCGGCCAACTTACT
TCTGACAACTATCGGAGGACCGAAGGAGCTAACCGCTTTTTTGCACAACATGGGGGATCATGTAACTCGC
CTTGATCGTTGGGAACCGGAGCTGAATGAAGCCATACCAAACGACGAGCGTGACACCACGATGCCTGTAG
CAATGGCAACAACGTTGCGCAAACTATTAACTGGCGAACTACTTACTCTAGCTTCCCGGCAACAATTAAT
AGACTGGATGGAGGCGGATAAAGTTGCAGGACCACTTCTGCGCTCGGCCCTTCCGGCTGGCTGGTTTATT
GCTGATAAATCTGGAGCCGGTGAGCGTGGGTCTCGCGGTATCATTGCAGCACTGGGGCCAGATGGTAAGC
CCTCCCGTATCGTAGTTATCTACACGACGGGGAGTCAGGCAACTATGGATGAACGAAATAGACAGATCGC
TGAGATAGGTGCCTCACTGATTAAGCATTGGTAATTCGAAATGACCGACCAAGCGACGCCCAACCGGTAT
CAGCTCACTCAAAGGCGGTAATACGGTTATCCACAGAATCAGGGGATAACGCAGGAAAGAACATGTGAGC
AAAAGGCCAGCAAAAGGCCAGGAACCGTAAAAAGGCCGCGTTGCTGGCGTTTTTCCATAGGCTCCGCCCC
CCTGACGAGCATCACAAAAATCGACGCTCAAGTCAGAGGTGGCGAAACCCGACAGGACTATAAAGATACC
AGGCGTTTCCCCCTGGAAGCTCCCTCGTGCGCTCTCCTGTTCCGACCCTGCCGCTTACCGGATACCTGTC
CGCCTTTCTCCCTTCGGGAAGCGTGGCGCTTTCTCATAGCTCACGCTGTAGGTATCTCAGTTCGGTGTAG
GTCGTTCGCTCCAAGCTGGGCTGTGTGCACGAACCCCCCGTTCAGCCCGACCGCTGCGCCTTATCCGGTA
ACTATCGTCTTGAGTCCAACCCGGTAAGACACGACTTATCGCCACTGGCAGCAGCCACTGGTAACAGGAT
TAGCAGAGCGAGGTATGTAGGCGGTGCTACAGAGTTCTTGAAGTGGTGGCCTAACTACGGCTACACTAGA
AGGACAGTATTTGGTATCTGCGCTCTGCTGAAGCCAGTTACCTTCGGAAAAAGAGTTGGTAGCTCTTGAT
CCGGCAAACAAACCACCGCTGGTAGCGGTGGTTTTTTTGTTTGCAAGCAGCAGATTACGCGCAGAAAAAA
AGGATTTCAAGAAGATCCTTTGATCTTTTCTACGGGGTCTGACGCTCAGTGGAACGAAAACTCACGTTAA
GGGATTTTGGTCATGAGATTATCAAAAAGGATCTTCACCTAGATCCTTTTATAGTCCGGAAATACAGGAA
CGCACGCTGGATGGCCCTTCGCTGGGATGGTGAAACCATGAAAAATGGCAGCTTCAGTGGATTAAGTGGG
GGTAATGTGGCCTGTACCCTCTGGTTGCATAGGTATTCATACGGTTAAAATTTATCAGGCGCGATTGCGG
CAGTTTTTCGGGTGGTTTGTTGCCATTTTTACCTGTCTGCTGCCGTGATCGCGCTGAACGCGTTTTAGCG
GTGCGTACAATTAAGGGATTATGGTAAATCCACTTACTGTCTGCCCTCGTAGCCATCGAGATAAACCGCA
GTACTCCGGCCACGATGCGTCCGGCGTAGAGGATCGAGATCT
