>Addgene plasmid #210996 | pHTN-HaloTag_WDR91:1-747 | depositor partial sequence | sequence record 411472 | Insert sequence
ATGGCGGAGGCCGTGGAGCGCACTGACGAGCTGGTCCGGGAGTACCTGCTCTTCCGCGGGTTCACGCACA
CACTGCGGCAGCTGGACGCCGAGATCAAGGCGGACAAGGAGAAGGGGTTCCGGGTGGATAAGATTGTGGA
CCAGCTGCAGCAGTTAATGCAGGTGTATGACTTGGCTGCCCTTCGGGATTATTGGAGCTACTTGGAGCGT
CGGCTCTTCAGCCGCTTGGAGGATATATACAGACCCACAATCCACAAGCTGAAAACCAGCCTGTTTCGAT
TTTATCTTGTCTACACAATCCAGACAAACAGAAATGACAAGGCTCAGGAGTTCTTTGCAAAGCAGGCCAC
GGAACTCCAGAACCAGGCTGAGTGGAAGGATTGGTTTGTCCTGCCCTTCCTGCCATCCCCGGACACCAAC
CCCACCTTTGCTACCTACTTTTCTCGACAGTGGGCTGACACCTTCATTGTGTCCCTGCACAACTTCCTGA
GCGTCCTGTTTCAGTGCATGCCAGTCCCTGTGATCCTGAACTTTGATGCGGAGTGTCAGAGGACTAACCA
GGTTCAAGAAGAAAATGAAGTTCTGCGTCAGAAGCTTTTTGCATTGCAAGCTGAAATCCACCGACTGAAG
AAAGAGGAGCAACAGCCAGAAGAGGAAGAGGCCTTGGTCCAACACAAATTGCCTCCTTATGTCTCCAACA
TGGACCGCCTGGGGGACTCGGAACTTGCCATGGTGTGCAGCCAAAGGAATGCCTCCCTCTCCCAGTCACC
TCGTGTGGGCTTCCTGTCCTCGCTGCTGCCTCAGAGTAAGAAGAGCCCCTCAAGGTTGTCGCCTGCTCAG
GGCCCTCCTCAACCTCAGAGCTCGGCCAAGAAAGAGTCCTTCGGTGGTCAGGGCACCAAGGGAAAGGACC
CGACGTCCGGAGCCAAGGATGGGAAGAGCCTCCTCAGCGGGCTGGCCACTGGGGAGTCCGGTTGGTCACA
GCACCGGCAGCGGCGCCTGCAGGACCATGGCAAGGAGAGGAAGGAGCTTTTCTCCACAACCACTTCCCAG
TGTGCAGAGAAGAAACCAGAAGCCAGTGGCCCAGAGGCTGAGCCCTGCCCAGAGCTCCACACGGAGCCAG
TGGAGCCACTGACTCGGGCATCCTCGGCAGGCCCTGAGGGTGGAGGAGTCCGCCCCGAGCAGCCCTTTAT
TGTGCTGGGACAGGAGGAGTACGGGGAACACCACTCATCCATCATGCACTGCAGAGTGGACTGCTCTGGG
AGGAGAGTCGCCAGCTTAGACGTAGATGGGGTCATCAAAGTGTGGTCCTTCAACCCCATCATGCAGACCA
AAGCATCCTCCATTTCCAAATCACCGCTGCTGTCTTTGGAATGGGCCACCAAACGGGACAGACTGCTCTT
GCTGGGCAGTGGTGTGGGAACAGTGCGTCTCTATGACACGGAAGCCAAGAAGAATCTCTGTGAAATCAAT
ATCAACGACAACATGCCCAGAATCCTGTCTCTTGCGTGCAGCCCCAACGGGGCCTCTTTCGTCTGTTCGG
CAGCAGCTCCGAGCCTCACTTCCCAGGTGGACTTCTCAGCACCAGACATCGGCAGCAAGGGCATGAACCA
GGTTCCTGGCAGGCTGCTGCTGTGGGACACGAAAACCATGAAGCAGCAGCTCCAGTTCTCCCTGGATCCA
GAACCCATTGCTATCAACTGTACAGCCTTCAATCACAACGGGAACCTGCTGGTCACAGGGGCAGCTGATG
GCGTCATCCGGCTGTTTGACATGCAGCAGCATGAGTGCGCGATGAGCTGGAGGGCCCACTACGGGGAGGT
CTACTCTGTGGAGTTCAGCTATGATGAGAACACCGTGTACAGCATCGGCGAGGACGGGAAGTTCATCCAG
TGGAACATCCACAAGAGTGGCCTCAAGGTATCCGAGTACAGCCTCCCCTCAGATGCCACGGGCCCCTTTG
TGCTGTCTGGATACAGCGGCTACAAGCAGGTTCAAGTCCCCAGGGGCCGACTCTTCGCTTTTGACTCGGA
GGGAAATTACATGCTGACATGTTCTGCCACAGGCGGCGTCATCTACAAGCTGGGTGGCGATGAGAAGGTT
CTGGAGAGCTGCTTGAGCCTAGGTGGCCACCGAGCCCCTGTGGTCACCGTGGACTGGAGCACTGCCATGG
ACTGTGGGACCTGCCTCACCGCCTCCATGGATGGCAAGATCAAGCTGACCACCCTCCTGGCCCATAAAGC
C
